>Addgene plasmid #220664 | AiP1730 - pAAV-AiE2401m-minBG-SYFP2-WPRE-BGHpA | addgene full sequence | sequence record 462000 | Addgene NGS Result
CCTGCAGGCAGCTGCGCGCTCGCTCGCTCACTGAGGCCGCCCGGGCGTCGGGCGACCTTTGGTCGCCCGG
CCTCAGTGAGCGAGCGAGCGCGCAGAGAGGGAGTGGCCAACTCCATCACTAGGGGTTCCTGCGGCCGCAC
GCGTTGTAAGAGTAATAATCGGCAAAAAACTTCATCTTTCATGAGTGCAATTTCAAACTTGGTGCCAACG
AGAGACATCTTCCCTGGACTCAAATGCGCGAAGCCTGAACAGGACATCTTGAGTGTTAGCTTCTCTGGGA
TGGCTGCGGTGTGCAGCACATTTTTGTTAAGGTGTTATTCAAAGTTTCTGATTAACATAAGTTTTTCTTA
AAATTATACAAAAACATAATACCATGATTATGGAAATAAAAAGCCACCCACAAGCTTACTATCTTTACAA
ACCATCTATTTTCATTCTTTCCTGTCTTTTCCAAAAAAGTATTACCTCCTCCCGCCCCTCAGTGTTGGAC
ACACAGCACAAATATGCCTTTGTGTTCTGATCTTTTTTGTGTGCCTCACACAATGAGTAATATCAGTGTG
CTCTTAAGAATAACAGATTCAAATAACTTCCAAGCATTACATTATTTGATACATTCTCCTTTATATCAGC
ATCCAGATATCACGGTGGGACTGGTAGGTTAGCTGGCATTCACTTTTGTTTCCAGTAATAGCTTGTTTTT
CCCCGGAGCTCGGGCTGGGCATAAAAGTCAGGGCAGAGCCATCTATTGCTTACATTTGCTTCTGGGATCC
AGATCTTTCGAAGCTAGCGCTACCGGTCGCCACCATGGTGAGCAAGGGCGAGGAGCTGTTCACCGGGGTG
GTGCCCATCCTGGTCGAGCTGGACGGCGACGTAAACGGCCACAAGTTCAGCGTGTCCGGCGAGGGCGAGG
GCGATGCCACCTACGGCAAGCTGACCCTGAAGCTGATCTGCACCACCGGCAAGCTGCCCGTGCCCTGGCC
CACCCTCGTGACCACCCTGGGCTACGGCGTGCAGTGCTTCGCCCGCTACCCCGACCACATGAAGCAGCAC
GACTTCTTCAAGTCCGCCATGCCCGAAGGCTACGTCCAGGAGCGCACCATCTTCTTCAAGGACGACGGCA
ACTACAAGACCCGCGCCGAGGTGAAGTTCGAGGGCGACACCCTGGTGAACCGCATCGAGCTGAAGGGCAT
CGACTTCAAGGAGGACGGCAACATCCTGGGGCACAAGCTGGAGTACAACTACAACAGCCACAACGTCTAT
ATCACCGCCGACAAGCAGAAGAACGGCATCAAGGCCAACTTCAAGATCCGCCACAACATCGAGGACGGCG
GCGTGCAGCTCGCCGACCACTACCAGCAGAACACCCCCATCGGCGACGGCCCCGTGCTGCTGCCCGACAA
CCACTACCTGAGCTACCAGTCCAAGCTGAGCAAAGACCCCAACGAGAAGCGCGATCACATGGTCCTGCTG
GAGTTCGTGACCGCCGCCGGGATCACTCTCGGCATGGACGAGCTGTACAAGTAAGTCGACGGCGCGCCGC
GGCCGCGAATTCGATATCATAATCAACCTCTGGATTACAAAATTTGTGAAAGATTGACTGGTATTCTTAA
CTATGTTGCTCCTTTTACGCTATGTGGATACGCTGCTTTAATGCCTTTGTATCATGCTATTGCTTCCCGT
ATGGCTTTCATTTTCTCCTCCTTGTATAAATCCTGGTTAGTTCTTGCCACGGCGGAACTCATCGCCGCCT
GCCTTGCCCGCTGCTGGACAGGGGCTCGGCTGTTGGGCACTGACAATTCCGTGGCTCGAGAGATCTTCGA
CTGTGCCTTCTAGTTGCCAGCCATCTGTTGTTTGCCCCTCCCCCGTGCCTTCCTTGACCCTGGAAGGTGC
CACTCCCACTGTCCTTTCCTAATAAAATGAGGAAATTGCATCGCATTGTCTGAGTAGGTGTCATTCTATT
CTGGGGGGTGGGGTGGGGCAGGACAGCAAGGGGGAGGATTGGGAAGACAATAGCAGGCATGAGATCTCAC
GTGCGGACCGAGCGGCCGCAGGAACCCCTAGTGATGGAGTTGGCCACTCCCTCTCTGCGCGCTCGCTCGC
TCACTGAGGCCGGGCGACCAAAGGTCGCCCGACGCCCGGGCTTTGCCCGGGCGGCCTCAGTGAGCGAGCG
AGCGCGCAGCTGCCTGCAGGGGCGCCTGATGCGGTATTTTCTCCTTACGCATCTGTGCGGTATTTCACAC
CGCATA
[95 nt withheld, positions 2247-2341]
T
[46 nt withheld, positions 2343-2388]
C
[141 nt withheld, positions 2390-2530]
CCTTTGACGTTGGAGTCCACGTTCTTT
[37 nt withheld, positions 2558-2594]
ACTCTATCTCGGGCTATTCTTTTGATTTATAAGGGATTTTGCCGATTTCGGTCTATTGGTTAAAAAATGA
GCTGATTTAACAAAAATTTAACGCGAATTTTAACAAAATATTAACGTTTACAATTTTATGGTGCACTCTC
AGTACAATCTGCTCTGATGCCGCATAGTTAAGCCAGCCCCGACACCCGCCAACACCCGCTGACGCGCCCT
GACGGGCTTGTCTGCTCCCGGCATCCGCTTACAGACAAGCTGTGACCGTCTCCGGGAGCTGCATGTGTCA
GAGGTTTTCACCGTCATCACCGAAACGCGCGAGACGAAAGGGCCTCGTGATACGCCTATTTTTATAGGTT
AATGTCATGATAATAATGGTTTCTTAGACGTCAGGTGGCACTTTTCGGGGAAATGTGCGCGGAACCCCTA
TTTGTTTATTTTTCTAAATACATTCAAATATGTATCCGCTCATGAGACAATAACCCTGATAAATGCTTCA
ATAATATTGAAAAAGGAAGAGTATGAGTATTCAACATTTCCGTGTCGCCCTTATTCCCTTTTTTGCGGCA
TTTTGCCTTCCTGTTTTTGCTCACCCAGAAACGCTGGTGAAAGTAAAAGATGCTGAAGATCAGTTGGGTG
CACGAGTGGGTTACATCGAACTGGATCTCAACAGCGGTAAGATCCTTGAGAGTTTTCGCCCCGAAGAACG
TTTTCCAATGATGAGCACTTTTAAAGTTCTGCTATGTGGCGCGGTATTATCCCGTATTGACGCCGGGCAA
GAGCAACTCGGTCGCCGCATACACTATTCTCAGAATGACTTGGTTGAGTACTCACCAGTCACAGAAAAGC
ATCTTACGGATGGCATGACAGTAAGAGAATTATGCAGTGCTGCCATAACCATGAGTGATAACACTGCGGC
CAACTTACTTCTGACAACGATCGGAGGACCGAAGGAGCTAACCGCTTTTTTGCACAACATGGGGGATCAT
GTAACTCGCCTTGATCGTTGGGAACCGGAGCTGAATGAAGCCATACCAAACGACGAGCGTGACACCACGA
TGCCTGTAGCAATGGCAACAACGTTGCGCAAACTATTAACTGGCGAACTACTTACTCTAGCTTCCCGGCA
ACAATTAATAGACTGGATGGAGGCGGATAAAGTTGCAGGACCACTTCTGCGCTCGGCCCTTCCGGCTGGC
TGGTTTATTGCTGATAAATCTGGAGCCGGTGAGCGTGGGTCTCGCGGTATCATTGCAGCACTGGGGCCAG
ATGGTAAGCCCTCCCGTATCGTAGTTATCTACACGACGGGGAGTCAGGCAACTATGGATGAACGAAATAG
ACAGATCGCTGAGATAGGTGCCTCACTGATTAAGCATTGGTAACTGTCAGACCAAGTTTACTCATATATA
CTTTAGATTGATTTAAAACTTCATTTTTAATTTAAAAGGATCTAGGTGAAGATCCTTTTTGATAATCTCA
TGACCAAAATCCCTTAACGTGAGTTTTCGTTCCACTGAGCGTCAGACCCCGTAGAAAAGATCAAAGGATC
TTCTTGAGATCCTTTTTTTCTGCGCGTAATCTGCTGCTTGCAAACAAAAAAACCACCGCTACCAGCGGTG
GTTTGTTTGCCGGATCAAGAGCTACCAACTCTTTTTCCGAAGGTAACTGGCTTCAGCAGAGCGCAGATAC
CAAATACTGTTCTTCTAGTGTAGCCGTAGTTAGGCCACCACTTCAAGAACTCTGTAGCACCGCCTACATA
CCTCGCTCTGCTAATCCTGTTACCAGTGGCTGCTGCCAGTGGCGATAAGTCGTGTCTTACCGGGTTGGAC
TCAAGACGATAGTTACCGGATAAGGCGCAGCGGTCGGGCTGAACGGGGGGTTCGTGCACACAGCCCAGCT
TGGAGCGAACGACCTACACCGAACTGAGATACCTACAGCGTGAGCTATGAGAAAGCGCCACGCTTCCCGA
AGGGAGAAAGGCGGACAGGTATCCGGTAAGCGGCAGGGTCGGAACAGGAGAGCGCACGAGGGAGCTTCCA
GGGGGAAACGCCTGGTATCTTTATAGTCCTGTCGGGTTTCGCCACCTCTGACTTGAGCGTCGATTTTTGT
GATGCTCGTCAGGGGGGCGGAGCCTATGGAAAAACGCCAGCAACGCGGCCTTTTTACGGTTCCTGGCCTT
TTGCTGGCCTTTTGCTCACATGT
Features (pLannotate 1.2.2; 14 found; start..end, strand, type, name):
     12..39      +  repeat_region  AAV2 ITR (fragment): inverted terminal repeat of adeno-associated virus serotype 2 inverted
     68..95      +  repeat_region  AAV2 ITR (fragment): inverted terminal repeat of adeno-associated virus serotype 2 inverted
    805..1521    +  CDS            SYFP2: SYFP2 is a basic (constitutively fluorescent) yellow fluorescent protein published in 2006, derived from Aequorea victoria. It is reported to be a very rapidly-maturing monomer with moderate acid sensitivity.
   1561..1718    +  misc_feature   WPRE (fragment): woodchuck hepatitis virus posttranscriptional regulatory element
   1724..1804    +  misc_feature   WPRE (fragment): woodchuck hepatitis virus posttranscriptional regulatory element
   1821..1932    +  polyA_signal   bGH poly(A) signal: bovine growth hormone polyadenylation signal
   2050..2190    +  repeat_region  AAV2 ITR: inverted terminal repeat of adeno-associated virus serotype 2 inverted
   2195..2246    -  misc_feature   bom (fragment): basis of mobility region from pBR322
   2265..2720    +  rep_origin     f1 ori (sequence partly withheld): f1 bacteriophage origin of replication; arrow indicates direction of (+) strand synthesis
   2721..2770    -  misc_feature   bom (fragment): basis of mobility region from pBR322
   2872..2907    -  CDS            rop (fragment): Rop protein, which maintains plasmids at low copy number; rop
   3002..3106    +  promoter       AmpR promoter: bla
   3107..3967    +  CDS            AmpR: β-lactamase; bla; confers resistance to ampicillin, carbenicillin, and related antibiotics
   4138..4726    +  rep_origin     ori: high-copy-number ColE1/pMB1/pBR322/pUC origin of replication
