[The description below was written by a language model from this plasmid's Addgene catalogue record and pLannotate feature annotations shown in this document.]
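Description:
AiP1730 - pAAV-AiE2401m-minBG-SYFP2-WPRE-BGHpA is an adeno-associated virus transfer plasmid built on a pAAV2 backbone, with a sequenced length of about 4.8 kb. It is one of a suite of enhancer AAV vectors developed for genetic access to cortical cell types. It is maintained in bacteria as a high-copy plasmid through a ColE1/pUC-type origin and selected with ampicillin via the bla gene and its native promoter. An f1 phage origin and small remnants of pBR322 bom and rop sequences are also annotated in the backbone. The expression cassette is flanked by AAV2 inverted terminal repeats, which are the cis elements needed for replication and packaging of the genome into AAV particles. The right ITR is annotated in full, whereas the left one is detected only as short fragments in the sequencing result, so its integrity cannot be judged from the annotation.

Between the ITRs, the enhancer AiE2401m sits upstream of minBG, which the record lists as the promoter. The name suggests a minimal beta-globin promoter that would depend on an adjacent enhancer for activity. Neither element is annotated in the feature table, but both presumably lie in the unannotated region ahead of the reporter, with the enhancer cloned between retained MluI and SgrAI sites. They drive SYFP2, a rapidly maturing monomeric yellow fluorescent protein derived from Aequorea victoria. It is followed by a WPRE detected as two fragments, possibly a shortened version, which enhances transcript stability and expression, and by the bovine growth hormone polyadenylation signal. The construct reports enhancer activity by fluorescence after AAV delivery to the brain. The record does not specify which cell populations AiE2401m targets.
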