Addgene plasmid #220664: AiP1730 - pAAV-AiE2401m-minBG-SYFP2-WPRE-BGHpA
Purpose: AiE2401m is an enhancer sequence, designed to drive AAV-mediated transgene expression in specific populations of brain cells
Depositing lab: Allen Institute for Brain Science & Bosiljka Tasic. Depositing organization: Allen Institute. Publication: A suite of enhancer AAVs and transgenic mouse lines for genetic access to cortical cell types. Ben-Simon Y, Hooper M, Narayan S, Daigle TL, Dwivedi D, Way SW, Oster A, Stafford DA, Mich JK, Taormina MJ, Martinez RA, Opitz-Araya X, Roth JR, Alexander JR, Allen S, Amster A, Arbuckle J, Ayala A, Baker PM, Bakken TE, Barcelli T, Barta S, Bendrick J, Bertagnolli D, Bielstein C, Bishwakarma P, Bowlus J, Boyer G, Brouner K, Casian B, Casper T, Chakka AB, Chakrabarty R, Chance RK, Chavan S, Clark M, Colbert K, Collman F, Daniel S, Departee M, DiValentin P, Donadio N, Dotson N, Egdorf T, Fliss T, Gabitto M, Garcia J, Gary A, Gasperini M, Gloe J, Goldy J, Gore BB, Graybuck L, Greisman N, Haeseleer F, Halterman C, Haradon Z, Hastings SD, Helback O, Ho W, Hockemeyer D, Huang C, Huff S, Hunker A, Johansen N, Jones D, Juneau Z, Kalmbach B, Kannan M, Khem S, Kussick E, Kutsal R, Larsen R, Lee C, Lee AY, Leibly M, Lenz GH, Li S, Liang E, Lusk N, Madigan Z, Malloy J, Malone J, McCue R, Melchor J, Mollenkopf T, Moosman S, Morin E, Newman D, Ng L, Ngo K, Omstead V, Otto S, Oyama A, Pena N, Pham T, Phillips E, Pom CA, Potekhina L, Ransford S, Ray PL, Rette D, Reynoldson C, Rimorin C, Rocha D, Ruiz A, Sanchez REA, Sawyer L, Sedeno-Cortes A, Sevigny JP, Shapovalova N, Shepard N, Shulga L, Sigler AR, Siverts L, Soliman S, Somasundaram S, Staats B, Stewart K, Szelenyi E, Tieu M, Trader C, Tran A, van Velthoven CTJ, Walker M, Wang Y, Weed N, Wirthlin M, Wood T, Wynalda B, Yao Z, Zhou T, Ariza J, Dee N, Reding M, Ronellenfitch K, Mufti S, Sunkin SM, Smith KA, Esposito L, Waters J, Thyagarajan B, Yao S, Lein ES, Zeng H, Levi BP, Ngai J, Ting JT, Tasic B. Cell. 2025 May 16:S0092-8674(25)00513-6. doi: 10.1016/j.cell.2025.05.002. PubMed 40403729.
Backbone
  Vector backbone: pAAV2
  Vector type: AAV
Growth in bacteria
  Bacterial resistance: Ampicillin, 100 μg/mL
  Growth temperature: 37°C
  Growth strain: NEB Stable
  Copy number: High Copy
Gene/Insert
  Gene/Insert name: SYFP2
  Species: Synthetic
  Promoter: minBG
  Cloning method: Gibson Cloning
Terms and licenses: Academic/Nonprofit Terms; Industry Terms: Not Available to Industry
Depositor comments: 5' Cloning Site: MluI (not destroyed), 3' Cloning Site: SgrAI (not destroyed). Please visit https://doi.org/10.1101/2024.06.10.597244 for bioRxiv preprint.
How to cite: AiP1730 - pAAV-AiE2401m-minBG-SYFP2-WPRE-BGHpA was a gift from Allen Institute for Brain Science & Bosiljka Tasic (Addgene plasmid # 220664 ; http://n2t.net/addgene:220664 ; RRID:Addgene_220664)
